Addgene plasmid #82429: pMCh-1526
Purpose: Plasmid for expression of NHA-tagged C-terminal region of Nematostella vectensis GW182 11W11A (aa 1159-1698) in mammalian cells
Depositing lab: Marina Chekulaeva. Depositing organization: Max-Delbrueck-Centrum fuer Molekulare Medizin (MDC). Publication: Conservation of miRNA-mediated silencing mechanisms across 600 million years of animal evolution. Mauri M, Kirchner M, Aharoni R, Ciolli Mattioli C, van den Bruck D, Gutkovitch N, Modepalli V, Selbach M, Moran Y, Chekulaeva M. Nucleic Acids Res. 2016 Sep 6. pii: gkw792. 10.1093/nar/gkw792 PubMed 27604873.
Backbone
  Vector backbone: pCiNeo
  Backbone size w/o insert (bp): 5557
  Total vector size (bp): 7193
  Vector type: Mammalian Expression
Growth in bacteria
  Bacterial resistance: Ampicillin, 100 μg/mL
  Growth temperature: 37°C
  Growth strain: DH5alpha
  Copy number: High Copy
Gene/Insert
  Gene/Insert name: nvGW182 CED 11W11A
  Species: Nematostella vectensis
  Insert size (bp): 1636
  Mutation: amino acids 1-1158 of nvGW182 were deleted and Trp 1167, 1183, 1227, 1309, 1391, 1453, 1574, 1589, 1627, 1638, 1657 were mutated to Ala
  Promoter: CMV
  Tag / fusion protein: NHA (N terminal on backbone)
  Cloning method: Restriction Enzyme; 5′ cloning site SbfI (not destroyed); 3′ cloning site NotI (not destroyed)
  Sequencing primers: 5′ CACAGGTGTCCACTCCCAGTTC; 3′ ACTGCATTCTAGTTGTGGTTTGTCC
Terms and licenses: Academic/Nonprofit Terms; Industry Terms: Not Available to Industry
How to cite: pMCh-1526 was a gift from Marina Chekulaeva (Addgene plasmid # 82429 ; http://n2t.net/addgene:82429 ; RRID:Addgene_82429)
