[The description below was written by a language model from this plasmid's Addgene catalogue record and pLannotate feature annotations shown in this document.]
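Description:
pMCh-1526 is a 7,193 bp mammalian expression plasmid built on the pCiNeo backbone. It produces a mutated C-terminal fragment of GW182 from the sea anemone Nematostella vectensis. In bacteria it replicates from a high-copy ColE1/pUC-type origin and is selected with ampicillin through the bla gene. An f1 origin is also present. For mammalian cells, the backbone carries a separate neo (nptII) cassette driven by the SV40 enhancer/early promoter and ended by a synthetic poly(A) signal, which would allow G418 selection of stable transfectants.

The expression unit consists of the CMV immediate-early enhancer and promoter, a chimeric β-globin/immunoglobulin intron that improves transcript processing, and a T7 promoter. These are followed by the backbone-encoded N-terminal NHA tag, the insert cloned between SbfI and NotI, and an SV40 polyadenylation signal. The feature table detects a fragment of bacteriophage lambda N protein at the start of the open reading frame, consistent with the "N" part of the NHA tag being the λN peptide. This peptide binds boxB RNA hairpins and is commonly used to tether proteins to reporter mRNAs. The HA portion and the GW182 insert itself were not annotated by the feature-calling software.

The insert, nvGW182 CED 11W11A, is about 1.6 kb and covers amino acids 1159–1698, with residues 1–1158 deleted. Eleven tryptophans in this region are replaced by alanine. The record gives only mammalian expression as the purpose. The associated publication concerns conservation of miRNA-mediated silencing, so the construct probably serves as a tryptophan-motif mutant for comparison with the wild-type silencing region, though the record does not say this.
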