Features (pLannotate 1.2.2; 19 found; start..end, strand, type, name):
    141..518     +  enhancer       CMV enhancer: human cytomegalovirus immediate early enhancer
    519..730     +  promoter       CMV promoter: human cytomegalovirus (CMV) immediate early promoter
    891..1023    +  intron         chimeric intron: chimera between introns from human β-globin and immunoglobulin heavy chain genes
   1068..1086    +  promoter       T7 promoter: promoter for bacteriophage T7 RNA polymerase
   1096..1266    +  CDS            N (fragment): REGN_LAMBD - Experimental evidence at protein level: Swiss-Prot protein existence level 1. Plays a role as a transcriptional antitermination factor that allows the virus to initiate its lytic phase. Activates expression of the delayed viral early genes by modifying host RNA polymerase (RNAP) into a form that is resistant to termination signals. This antitermination function requires the host NusA protein which serves to stabilize the interaction between antitermination protein N and host RNA polymerase. From Escherichia phage lambda (Bacteriophage lambda).
   2863..2880    -  promoter       T3 promoter (fragment): promoter for bacteriophage T3 RNA polymerase
   2898..3019    -  polyA_signal   SV40 poly(A) signal: SV40 polyadenylation signal
   3042..3110    -  CDS            large T antigen (fragment): large T antigen from SV40 (simian virus 40)
   3134..3201    +  CDS            lacZα (fragment): LacZα fragment of β-galactosidase; lacZ fragment
   3205..3633    +  rep_origin     f1 ori (sequence partly withheld): f1 bacteriophage origin of replication; arrow indicates direction of (+) strand synthesis
   3661..3712    -  misc_feature   bom (fragment): basis of mobility region from pBR322
   3777..4134    +  promoter       SV40 promoter: SV40 enhancer and early promoter
   4185..4976    +  CDS            neo: KKA2_KLEPN - Also known as kan, nptII. Experimental evidence at protein level: Swiss-Prot protein existence level 1. Resistance to kanamycin, neomycin, paromomycin, ribostamycin, butirosin and gentamicin B. From Klebsiella pneumoniae.
   5043..5091    +  polyA_signal   poly(A) signal: synthetic polyadenylation signal
   5111..5165    -  misc_feature   bom (fragment): basis of mobility region from pBR322
   5267..5302    -  CDS            rop (fragment): Rop protein, which maintains plasmids at low copy number; rop
   5397..5501    +  promoter       AmpR promoter: bla
   5502..6362    +  CDS            AmpR: β-lactamase; bla; confers resistance to ampicillin, carbenicillin, and related antibiotics
   6533..7121    +  rep_origin     ori: high-copy-number ColE1/pMB1/pBR322/pUC origin of replication
>Addgene plasmid #82429 | pMCh-1526 | depositor full sequence | sequence record 156191 | pMCh-1526 sequence 7193 bps
TTCAATATTGGCCATTAGCCATATTATTCATTGGTTATATAGCATAAATCAATATTGGCTATTGGCCATT
GCATACGTTGTATCTATATCATAATATGTACATTTATATTGGCTCATGTCCAATATGACCGCCATGTTGG
CATTGATTATTGACTAGTTATTAATAGTAATCAATTACGGGGTCATTAGTTCATAGCCCATATATGGAGT
TCCGCGTTACATAACTTACGGTAAATGGCCCGCCTGGCTGACCGCCCAACGACCCCCGCCCATTGACGTC
AATAATGACGTATGTTCCCATAGTAACGCCAATAGGGACTTTCCATTGACGTCAATGGGTGGAGTATTTA
CGGTAAACTGCCCACTTGGCAGTACATCAAGTGTATCATATGCCAAGTCCGCCCCCTATTGACGTCAATG
ACGGTAAATGGCCCGCCTGGCATTATGCCCAGTACATGACCTTACGGGACTTTCCTACTTGGCAGTACAT
CTACGTATTAGTCATCGCTATTACCATGGTGATGCGGTTTTGGCAGTACACCAATGGGCGTGGATAGCGG
TTTGACTCACGGGGATTTCCAAGTCTCCACCCCATTGACGTCAATGGGAGTTTGTTTTGGCACCAAAATC
AACGGGACTTTCCAAAATGTCGTAACAACTGCGATCGCCCGCCCCGTTGACGCAAATGGGCGGTAGGCGT
GTACGGTGGGAGGTCTATATAAGCAGAGCTCGTTTAGTGAACCGTCAGATCACTAGAAGCTTTATTGCGG
TAGTTTATCACAGTTAAATTGCTAACGCAGTCAGTGCTTCTGACACAACAGTCTCGAACTTAAGCTGCAG
TGACTCTCTTAAGGTAGCCTTGCAGAAGTTGGTCGTGAGGCACTGGGCAGGTAAGTATCAAGGTTACAAG
ACAGGTTTAAGGAGACCAATAGAAACTGGGCTTGTCGAGACAGAGAAGACTCTTGCGTTTCTGATAGGCA
CCTATTGGTCTTACTGACATCCACTTTGCCTTTCTCTCCACAGGTGTCCACTCCCAGTTCAATTACAGCT
CTTAAGGCTAGAGTACTTAATACGACTCACTATAGGCTAGCCACCATGGACGCACAAACACGACGACGTG
AGCGTCGCGCTGAGAAACAAGCTCAATGGAAAGCTGCAAACGGTGGATCTCCTCCAAGCTTGATGGCTTA
CCCATACGATGTTCCAGATTACGCTCCTGCAGGCATGGCCCCACAGTCCAGGCTGACCCAGGCGAAACAA
CCACTCCTCCCTGATCCCGAGACCTCTCATGGCGAAACAGCGGGCATGCCCAAGATTGAGCAGATGTCTC
TGCTGTCAGGACCTGTAGTGAGCTCCAGCCTGGAACAGCAGCATGGGGCTCCCAACCTTTCTCCACAGGC
AAATAGGATTGCCGATCCCGTGAGCTCACGGGCGGGCGTTGACGCCTCTCTTAAGCTCAGCGCCGACCCT
CCAGAGTTCAAGCCCGGAGTCCCCTGGCGCCCTCGGGGGGAGGGGGAAGAAAAGTCTGGTTCATCTGGAA
GTAGTATGGAATCATCCCCTCAGGGCATGCCTGCCAGTGGCAAGACTCAGATAACAGACAACCCAAACAA
GCAGCCGGGCTTTCCAGGCGGGTTTAGCAGCGCTAGCCAGTTCCCGTACTCTATAGCCAGCAGTCCCGCG
CAGAACACTGAACCCACAGATAGCCTGAACAAGACCCAGGCGAACCCCAGTAGTATCAGACCACCTCCAG
GGCTCAATACATCTACTAGTAGCGGCCTCCCCGATACCCCCTCTGTCGAAGAGAGACCTGCATGGATGAA
AAATCTCATGGATGGGGGGACCCAGCAGAGCTTTGCCCAGGGACCTAATCCTGGGAACTTTCAGCTGGGA
CTGCGGTTGGGCTTCTCCGCCAGCGGCAATTCCGCGAGTACCCAGGACGGGATGTCTGTTTCCGGACTGA
CTCCTAATAGCCAACCGTGGGCTGCCCCAGGCGGACCTAGTTCTTCCTCCACACCATCCTCTGACCCCTC
TGCCGAGGCCGCCAGCTCCACCGCCAATGCCGTAACAAGTGCTGAACAGCTTAAACCTCAGGATGAAGGG
ATCTCAAGTGCGTCCACCAACCAGCCAATTCCGTCTGCGGAGGAGAAACAACAGCAGCCACCTGTGGCCC
AAGGACCTAGGATGGGATCCGGTCGCGGCGGAGCCAACCCAATGAGTACTTGGCTGGTGTTGCGGAATCT
GTCCCCACGGGCAGATCCGACCGCAATGAGGGCTGTGTGCCAGCAGTACGGCCCACTCCTCACCTTTACT
CTGAACCTTAGGCACGGAAACAGCTTGATCAGATACTCTAATAAGGATCAAGCCGCCTCAGCACGGAACA
ACCTCAACGGGATGATGGTGAAAGGTATGCAGCTTATCGCCGACTTTGCGACGGATAGCGATATTGGGGG
GTTTTTTGAGCAGACACCCGACGCGTCCAACAACCCAATGCCACCCAACCCTAGCTTCGGCAACCCTGCG
TCCTTCGGAACAGTTGATCCTAATCGACCTCTCGGATCCACTCAAGGACTGGAGAAAACGCCGCAAGGCC
CCCCACCTCAAATGCCTGCAATGGTTCCGCCGGGCATGCAAGCGGGAAGTAGTTCTCAGCTCCCCGCTCA
ACTCGCGGGCAACTCCCATCCTGGTGCCGCCACAGGCTTCCCGTCTCAGGTGCCATCCATGGCGTCTTTC
AGCGGAGGAGCCCCTCGCGATGTCGAACCCCAATCCGGAACAAATGAGAATGGGTTGGTCTCTCCATCCA
TGACTACGTTTCTGCCTCCCGGGTTGCTGAACGGTGGTGAGAGTGTCTAAGGCGGCCGCTTCCCTTTAGT
GAGGGTTAATGCTTCGAGCAGACATGATAAGATACATTGATGAGTTTGGACAAACCACAACTAGAATGCA
GTGAAAAAAATGCTTTATTTGTGAAATTTGTGATGCTATTGCTTTATTTGTAACCATTATAAGCTGCAAT
AAACAAGTTAACAACAACAATTGCATTCATTTTATGTTTCAGGTTCAGGGGGAGATGTGGGAGGTTTTTT
AAAGCAAGTAAAACCTCTACAAATGTGGTAAAATCCGATAAGGATCGATCCGGGCTGGCGTAATAGCGAA
GAGGCCCGCACCGATCGCCCTTCCCAACAGTTGCGCAGCCTGAATGGCGAATGG
[124 nt withheld, positions 3205-3328]
C
[91 nt withheld, positions 3330-3420]
A
[49 nt withheld, positions 3422-3470]
CCTTTGACGTTGGAGTCCACGTTCTTT
[37 nt withheld, positions 3498-3534]
ACCCTATCTCGGTCTATTCTTTTGATTTATAAGGGATTTTGCCGATTTCGGCCTATTGGTTAAAAAATGA
GCTGATTTAACAAAAATTTAACGCGAATTTTAACAAAATATTAACGCTTACAATTTCCTGATGCGGTATT
TTCTCCTTACGCATCTGTGCGGTATTTCACACCGCATACGCGGATCTGCGCAGCACCATGGCCTGAAATA
ACCTCTGAAAGAGGAACTTGGTTAGGTACCTTCTGAGGCGGAAAGAACCAGCTGTGGAATGTGTGTCAGT
TAGGGTGTGGAAAGTCCCCAGGCTCCCCAGCAGGCAGAAGTATGCAAAGCATGCATCTCAATTAGTCAGC
AACCAGGTGTGGAAAGTCCCCAGGCTCCCCAGCAGGCAGAAGTATGCAAAGCATGCATCTCAATTAGTCA
GCAACCATAGTCCCGCCCCTAACTCCGCCCATCCCGCCCCTAACTCCGCCCAGTTCCGCCCATTCTCCGC
CCCATGGCTGACTAATTTTTTTTATTTATGCAGAGGCCGAGGCCGCCTCGGCCTCTGAGCTATTCCAGAA
GTAGTGAGGAGGCTTTTTTGGAGGCCTAGGCTTTTGCAAAAAGCTTGATTCTTCTGACACAACAGTCTCG
AACTTAAGGCTAGAGCCACCATGATTGAACAAGATGGATTGCACGCAGGTTCTCCGGCCGCTTGGGTGGA
GAGGCTATTCGGCTATGACTGGGCACAACAGACAATCGGCTGCTCTGATGCCGCCGTGTTCCGGCTGTCA
GCGCAGGGGCGCCCGGTTCTTTTTGTCAAGACCGACCTGTCCGGTGCCCTGAATGAACTGCAGGACGAGG
CAGCGCGGCTATCGTGGCTGGCCACGACGGGCGTTCCTTGCGCAGCTGTGCTCGACGTTGTCACTGAAGC
GGGAAGGGACTGGCTGCTATTGGGCGAAGTGCCGGGGCAGGATCTCCTGTCATCTCACCTTGCTCCTGCC
GAGAAAGTATCCATCATGGCTGATGCAATGCGGCGGCTGCATACGCTTGATCCGGCTACCTGCCCATTCG
ACCACCAAGCGAAACATCGCATCGAGCGAGCACGTACTCGGATGGAAGCCGGTCTTGTCGATCAGGATGA
TCTGGACGAAGAGCATCAGGGGCTCGCGCCAGCCGAACTGTTCGCCAGGCTCAAGGCGCGCATGCCCGAC
GGCGAGGATCTCGTCGTGACCCATGGCGATGCCTGCTTGCCGAATATCATGGTGGAAAATGGCCGCTTTT
CTGGATTCATCGACTGTGGCCGGCTGGGTGTGGCGGACCGCTATCAGGACATAGCGTTGGCTACCCGTGA
TATTGCTGAAGAGCTTGGCGGCGAATGGGCTGACCGCTTCCTCGTGCTTTACGGTATCGCCGCTCCCGAT
TCGCAGCGCATCGCCTTCTATCGCCTTCTTGACGAGTTCTTCTGAGCGGGACTCTGGGGTTCGAAATGAC
CGACCAAGCGACGCCCAACCTGCCATCACGATGGCCGCAATAAAATATCTTTATTTTCATTACATCTGTG
TGTTGGTTTTTTGTGTGAATCGATAGCGATAAGGATCCGCGTATGGTGCACTCTCAGTACAATCTGCTCT
GATGCCGCATAGTTAAGCCAGCCCCGACACCCGCCAACACCCGCTGACGCGCCCTGACGGGCTTGTCTGC
TCCCGGCATCCGCTTACAGACAAGCTGTGACCGTCTCCGGGAGCTGCATGTGTCAGAGGTTTTCACCGTC
ATCACCGAAACGCGCGAGACGAAAGGGCCTCGTGATACGCCTATTTTTATAGGTTAATGTCATGATAATA
ATGGTTTCTTAGACGTCAGGTGGCACTTTTCGGGGAAATGTGCGCGGAACCCCTATTTGTTTATTTTTCT
AAATACATTCAAATATGTATCCGCTCATGAGACAATAACCCTGATAAATGCTTCAATAATATTGAAAAAG
GAAGAGTATGAGTATTCAACATTTCCGTGTCGCCCTTATTCCCTTTTTTGCGGCATTTTGCCTTCCTGTT
TTTGCTCACCCAGAAACGCTGGTGAAAGTAAAAGATGCTGAAGATCAGTTGGGTGCACGAGTGGGTTACA
TCGAACTGGATCTCAACAGCGGTAAGATCCTTGAGAGTTTTCGCCCCGAAGAACGTTTTCCAATGATGAG
CACTTTTAAAGTTCTGCTATGTGGCGCGGTATTATCCCGTATTGACGCCGGGCAAGAGCAACTCGGTCGC
CGCATACACTATTCTCAGAATGACTTGGTTGAGTACTCACCAGTCACAGAAAAGCATCTTACGGATGGCA
TGACAGTAAGAGAATTATGCAGTGCTGCCATAACCATGAGTGATAACACTGCGGCCAACTTACTTCTGAC
AACGATCGGAGGACCGAAGGAGCTAACCGCTTTTTTGCACAACATGGGGGATCATGTAACTCGCCTTGAT
CGTTGGGAACCGGAGCTGAATGAAGCCATACCAAACGACGAGCGTGACACCACGATGCCTGTAGCAATGG
CAACAACGTTGCGCAAACTATTAACTGGCGAACTACTTACTCTAGCTTCCCGGCAACAATTAATAGACTG
GATGGAGGCGGATAAAGTTGCAGGACCACTTCTGCGCTCGGCCCTTCCGGCTGGCTGGTTTATTGCTGAT
AAATCTGGAGCCGGTGAGCGTGGGTCTCGCGGTATCATTGCAGCACTGGGGCCAGATGGTAAGCCCTCCC
GTATCGTAGTTATCTACACGACGGGGAGTCAGGCAACTATGGATGAACGAAATAGACAGATCGCTGAGAT
AGGTGCCTCACTGATTAAGCATTGGTAACTGTCAGACCAAGTTTACTCATATATACTTTAGATTGATTTA
AAACTTCATTTTTAATTTAAAAGGATCTAGGTGAAGATCCTTTTTGATAATCTCATGACCAAAATCCCTT
AACGTGAGTTTTCGTTCCACTGAGCGTCAGACCCCGTAGAAAAGATCAAAGGATCTTCTTGAGATCCTTT
TTTTCTGCGCGTAATCTGCTGCTTGCAAACAAAAAAACCACCGCTACCAGCGGTGGTTTGTTTGCCGGAT
CAAGAGCTACCAACTCTTTTTCCGAAGGTAACTGGCTTCAGCAGAGCGCAGATACCAAATACTGTTCTTC
TAGTGTAGCCGTAGTTAGGCCACCACTTCAAGAACTCTGTAGCACCGCCTACATACCTCGCTCTGCTAAT
CCTGTTACCAGTGGCTGCTGCCAGTGGCGATAAGTCGTGTCTTACCGGGTTGGACTCAAGACGATAGTTA
CCGGATAAGGCGCAGCGGTCGGGCTGAACGGGGGGTTCGTGCACACAGCCCAGCTTGGAGCGAACGACCT
ACACCGAACTGAGATACCTACAGCGTGAGCTATGAGAAAGCGCCACGCTTCCCGAAGGGAGAAAGGCGGA
CAGGTATCCGGTAAGCGGCAGGGTCGGAACAGGAGAGCGCACGAGGGAGCTTCCAGGGGGAAACGCCTGG
TATCTTTATAGTCCTGTCGGGTTTCGCCACCTCTGACTTGAGCGTCGATTTTTGTGATGCTCGTCAGGGG
GGCGGAGCCTATGGAAAAACGCCAGCAACGCGGCCTTTTTACGGTTCCTGGCCTTTTGCTGGCCTTTTGC
TCACATGGCTCGACAGATC
