>Addgene plasmid #82429 | pMCh-1526 | addgene partial sequence | sequence record 158901 | CMV-F 5'-CGCAAATGGGCGGTAGGCGTG-3'
ACCGTCAGATCACTAGAAGCTTTATTGCGGTAGTTTATCACAGTTAAATTGCTAACGCAGTCAGTGCTTC
TGACACAACAGTCTCGAACTTAAGCTGCAGTGACTCTCTTAAGGTAGCCTTGCAGAAGTTGGTCGTGAGG
CACTGGGCAGGTAAGTATCAAGGTTACAAGACAGGTTTAAGGAGACCAATAGAAACTGGGCTTGTCGAGA
CAGAGAAGACTCTTGCGTTTCTGATAGGCACCTATTGGTCTTACTGACATCCACTTTGCCTTTCTCTCCA
CAGGTGTCCACTCCCAGTTCAATTACAGCTCTTAAGGCTAGAGTACTTAATACGACTCACTATAGGCTAG
CCACCATGGACGCACAAACACGACGACGTGAGCGTCGCGCTGAGAAACAAGCTCAATGGAAAGCTGCAAA
CGGTGGATCTCCTCCAAGCTTGATGGCTTACCCATACGATGTTCCAGATTACGCTCCTGCAGGCATGGCC
CCACAGTCCAGGCTGACCCAGGCGAAACAACCACTCCTCCCTGATCCCGAGACCTCTCATGGCGAAACAG
CGGGCATGCCCAAGATTGAGCAGATGTCTCTGCTGTCAGGACCTGTAGTGAGCTCCAGCCTGGAACAGCA
GCATGGGGCTCCCAACCTTTCTCCACAGGCAAATAGGATTGCCGATCCCGTGAGCTCACGGGCGGGCGTT
GACGCCTCTCTTAAGCTCAGCGCCGACCCTCCAGAGTTCAAGCCCGGAGTCCCCTGGCGCCCTCGGGGGG
AGGGGGAAGAA
