>Addgene plasmid #82429 | pMCh-1526 | addgene partial sequence | sequence record 158902 | EBV-rev 5'-GTGGTTTGTCCAAACTCATC-3'
ACCCTCACTAAAGGGAAGCGGCCGCCTTAGACACTCTCACCACCGTTCAGCAACCCGGGAGGCAGAAACG
TAGTCATGGATGGAGAGACCAACCCATTCTCATTTGTTCCGGATTGGGGTTCGACATCGCGAGGGGCTCC
TCCGCTGAAAGACGCCATGGATGGCACCTGAGACGGGAAGCCTGTGGCGGCACCAGGATGGGAGTTGCCC
GCGAGTTGAGCGGGGAGCTGAGAACTACTTCCCGCTTGCATGCCCGGCGGAACCATTGCAGGCATTTGAG
GTGGGGGGCCTTGCGGCGTTTTCTCCAGTCCTTGAGTGGATCCGAGAGGTCGATTAGGATCAACTGTTCC
GAAGGACGCAGGGTTGCCGAAGCTAGGGTTGGGTGGCATTGGGTTGTTGGACGCGTCGGGTGTCTGCTCA
AAAAACCCCCCAATATCGCTATCCGTCGCAAAGTCGGCGATAAGCTGCATACCTTTCACCATCATCCCGT
TGAGGTTGTTCCGTGCTGAGGCGGCTTGATCCTTATTAGAGTATCTGATCAAGCTGTTTCCGTGCCTAAG
GTTCAGAGTAAAGGTGAGGAGTGGGCCGTACTGCTGGCACACAGCCCTCATTGCGGTCGGATCTGCCCGT
GGGGACAGATTCCGCAACACCAGCCAAGTACTCATTGGGTTGGCTCCGCCGCGACCGGATCCCATCCTAG
GTCCTTGGGCCACAGGTGGCTGCTGTTGTTTCTCCTCCGCAGACGGAATTGGCTGGTTGGTGGACGCACT
TGAGATCCCTTCATCCTGAGGTTTAAGCTGTTCAGCACTTGTTACGGCATTGGCGGTGGAGCTGGCGGCC
TCGGCAGA
